Addgene plasmid #113056: hKv2.1-V5
Purpose: Expresses human Kv2.1 in mammalian cells
Depositing lab: Federico Sesti. Depositing organization: Rutgers, The State University of New Jersey.
Backbone
  Vector backbone: pCI-neo
  Vector type: Mammalian Expression
Growth in bacteria
  Bacterial resistance: Ampicillin, 100 μg/mL
  Growth temperature: 37°C
  Growth strain: DH5alpha
  Copy number: High Copy
Gene/Insert
  Gene/Insert name: human Kv2.1
  Species: H. sapiens (human)
  Entrez Gene: KCNB1 (a.k.a. DRK1, Kv2.1)
  Tag / fusion protein: V5 (C terminal on insert)
  Cloning method: TOPO Cloning
Terms and licenses: Academic/Nonprofit Terms; Industry Terms: Not Available to Industry
How to cite: hKv2.1-V5 was a gift from Federico Sesti (Addgene plasmid # 113056 ; http://n2t.net/addgene:113056 ; RRID:Addgene_113056)
