[The description below was written by a language model from this plasmid's Addgene catalogue record and pLannotate feature annotations shown in this document.]
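Description:
hKv2.1-V5 is a mammalian expression plasmid of about 8.1 kb, built on the pCI-neo backbone, that drives expression of the human voltage-gated potassium channel Kv2.1 (gene KCNB1). It is propagated in E. coli as a high-copy plasmid through a ColE1/pUC-type origin and selected with ampicillin via the β-lactamase gene. An f1 origin is also present, which in principle permits single-stranded DNA production. For selection in mammalian cells, the backbone carries a neomycin phosphotransferase cassette under the SV40 enhancer/early promoter with a synthetic polyadenylation signal. This cassette allows G418 selection of stable transfectants.

The expression unit follows the standard pCI-neo layout. The human CMV immediate-early enhancer and promoter span the numbering origin of the circular sequence. They are followed by a chimeric β-globin/immunoglobulin heavy chain intron, which generally improves transcript processing and expression. The KCNB1 coding sequence comes next, and an SV40 late-region polyadenylation signal terminates the transcript. A T7 promoter lies just upstream of the insert and a T3 promoter fragment lies downstream in the opposite orientation; these can serve for in vitro transcription or as sequencing primer sites.

The catalogue entry records a V5 epitope fused to the C terminus of the channel. The automated annotation does not call the tag as a separate feature, although a short unannotated stretch follows the KCNB1 reading frame where it would be expected. The tag allows antibody detection or immunoprecipitation of the channel. The stated purpose is expression of human Kv2.1 in mammalian cells, which would suit electrophysiological, localisation or biochemical studies of the channel in transfected cells.
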