Features (pLannotate 1.2.2; 19 found; start..end, strand, type, name):
      1..212     +  promoter       CMV promoter: human cytomegalovirus (CMV) immediate early promoter
    373..505     +  intron         chimeric intron: chimera between introns from human β-globin and immunoglobulin heavy chain genes
    550..568     +  promoter       T7 promoter: promoter for bacteriophage T7 RNA polymerase
    589..3162    +  CDS            KCNB1: KCNB1_HUMAN - Experimental evidence at protein level: Swiss-Prot protein existence level 1. Voltage-gated potassium channel that mediates transmembrane potassium transport in excitable membranes, primarily in the brain, but also in the pancreas and cardiovascular system. Contributes to the regulation of the action potential (AP) repolarization, duration and frequency of repetitive AP firing in neurons, muscle cells and endocrine cells and plays a role in homeostatic attenuation of electrical excitability throughout the brain (PubMed:23161216). Plays also a role in the regulation of exocytosis
   3249..3266    -  promoter       T3 promoter (fragment): promoter for bacteriophage T3 RNA polymerase
   3284..3405    -  polyA_signal   SV40 poly(A) signal: SV40 polyadenylation signal
   3428..3496    -  CDS            large T antigen (fragment): large T antigen from SV40 (simian virus 40)
   3520..3587    +  CDS            lacZα (fragment): LacZα fragment of β-galactosidase; lacZ fragment
   3591..4019    +  rep_origin     f1 ori (sequence partly withheld): f1 bacteriophage origin of replication; arrow indicates direction of (+) strand synthesis
   4047..4098    -  misc_feature   bom (fragment): basis of mobility region from pBR322
   4163..4520    +  promoter       SV40 promoter: SV40 enhancer and early promoter
   4571..5362    +  CDS            neo: KKA2_KLEPN - Also known as kan, nptII. Experimental evidence at protein level: Swiss-Prot protein existence level 1. Resistance to kanamycin, neomycin, paromomycin, ribostamycin, butirosin and gentamicin B. From Klebsiella pneumoniae.
   5429..5477    +  polyA_signal   poly(A) signal: synthetic polyadenylation signal
   5497..5551    -  misc_feature   bom (fragment): basis of mobility region from pBR322
   5653..5688    -  CDS            rop (fragment): Rop protein, which maintains plasmids at low copy number; rop
   5783..5887    +  promoter       AmpR promoter: bla
   5888..6748    +  CDS            AmpR: β-lactamase; bla; confers resistance to ampicillin, carbenicillin, and related antibiotics
   6919..7507    +  rep_origin     ori: high-copy-number ColE1/pMB1/pBR322/pUC origin of replication
   7720..8097    +  enhancer       CMV enhancer: human cytomegalovirus immediate early enhancer
>Addgene plasmid #113056 | hKv2.1-V5 | addgene full sequence | sequence record 217317 | Addgene NGS Result
GTGATGCGGTTTTGGCAGTACACCAATGGGCGTGGATAGCGGTTTGACTCACGGGGATTTCCAAGTCTCC
ACCCCATTGACGTCAATGGGAGTTTGTTTTGGCACCAAAATCAACGGGACTTTCCAAAATGTCGTAACAA
CTGCGATCGCCCGCCCCGTTGACGCAAATGGGCGGTAGGCGTGTACGGTGGGAGGTCTATATAAGCAGAG
CTCGTTTAGTGAACCGTCAGATCACTAGAAGCTTTATTGCGGTAGTTTATCACAGTTAAATTGCTAACGC
AGTCAGTGCTTCTGACACAACAGTCTCGAACTTAAGCTGCAGTGACTCTCTTAAGGTAGCCTTGCAGAAG
TTGGTCGTGAGGCACTGGGCAGGTAAGTATCAAGGTTACAAGACAGGTTTAAGGAGACCAATAGAAACTG
GGCTTGTCGAGACAGAGAAGACTCTTGCGTTTCTGATAGGCACCTATTGGTCTTACTGACATCCACTTTG
CCTTTCTCTCCACAGGTGTCCACTCCCAGTTCAATTACAGCTCTTAAGGCTAGAGTACTTAATACGACTC
ACTATAGGCTAGCCTCGAGAATTCCACCATGCCGGCGGGCATGACGAAGCATGGCTCCCGCTCCACCAGC
TCGCTGCCGCCCGAGCCCATGGAGATCGTGCGCAGCAAGGCGTGCTCTCGGCGGGTCCGCCTCAACGTCG
GGGGGCTGGCGCACGAGGTACTCTGGCGTACCCTGGACCGCCTGCCCCGCACGCGGCTGGGCAAGCTCCG
CGACTGCAACACGCACGACTCGCTGCTCGAGGTGTGCGATGACTACAGCCTCGACGACAACGAGTACTTC
TTTGACCGCCACCCGGGCGCCTTCACCTCCATCCTCAACTTCTACCGCACTGGGCGACTGCACATGATGG
AGGAGATGTGCGCGCTCAGCTTCAGCCAAGAGCTCGACTACTGGGGCATCGACGAGATCTACCCGGAGTC
CTGCTGCCAGGCCCGCTACCACCAGAAGAAAGAGCAGATGAACGAGGAGCTCAAGCGTGAGGCCGAGACC
CTACGGGAGCGGGAAGGCGAGGAGTTCGATAACACGTGCTGCGCAGAGAAGAGGAAAAAACTCTGGGACC
TACTGGAGAAGCCCAATTCCTCTGTGGCTGCCAAGATCCTTGCCATAATTTCCATCATGTTCATCGTCCT
CTCCACCATTGCCCTGTCCCTCAACACGCTGCCTGAGCTACAGAGCCTCGATGAGTTCGGCCAGTCCACA
GACAACCCCCAGCTGGCCCACGTGGAGGCCGTGTGCATCGCATGGTTCACCATGGAGTACCTGCTGAGGT
TCCTCTCCTCGCCCAAGAAGTGGAAGTTCTTCAAGGGCCCACTCAATGCCATTGACTTGTTGGCCATTCT
GCCATACTATGTCACCATTTTCCTCACCGAATCCAACAAGAGCGTGCTGCAATTCCAGAATGTCCGCCGC
GTGGTCCAGATCTTCCGCATCATGCGCATTCTCCGCATCCTTAAGCTTGCACGCCACTCCACTGGCCTCC
AGTCTCTGGGCTTCACTTTGCGGAGGAGCTACAATGAGTTGGGCTTGCTCATCCTCTTCCTTGCCATGGG
CATTATGATCTTCTCCAGCCTTGTCTTCTTTGCTGAGAAGGATGAGGACGACACCAAGTTCAAAAGCATC
CCAGCCTCTTTCTGGTGGGCCACCATCACCATGACTACTGTTGGGTATGGAGACATCTACCCCAAGACTC
TCCTGGGGAAAATTGTTGGGGGACTCTGCTGCATTGCAGGAGTCCTGGTGATTGCTCTTCCCATCCCCAT
CATCGTCAATAACTTCTCTGAGTTCTATAAGGAGCAGAAGAGACAGGAGAAAGCAATCAAACGGCGAGAG
GCTCTGGAGAGAGCCAAGAGGAATGGCAGCATCGTATCCATGAACATGAAGGATGCTTTTGCCCGGAGCA
TTGAGATGATGGACATTGTGGTTGAGAAAAATGGGGAGAATATGGGTAAGAAAGACAAAGTACAAGATAA
CCACTTGTCTCCTAACAAATGGAAATGGACAAAGAGGACACTGTCTGAAACCAGCTCAAGTAAGTCCTTT
GAAACCAAGGAACAGGGATCCCCTGAAAAAGCCAGATCGTCTTCTAGTCCTCAGCACCTGAACGTTCAGC
AGTTGGAAGACATGTACAATAAGATGGCCAAGACCCAATCCCAACCCATCCTCAATACCAAGGAGTCAGC
AGCACAGAGCAAACCAAAGGAAGAACTTGAAATGGAGAGTATCCCCAGCCCCGTAGCCCCTCTGCCCACT
CGCACAGAAGGGGTCATTGACATGCGAAGTATGTCAAGCATTGATAGTTTCATTAGCTGTGCCACAGACT
TCCCTGAGGCCACCAGATTCTCCCACAGCCCTTTGACATCACTCCCCAGCAAGACTGGGGGCAGCACAGC
CCCAGAAGTGGGCTGGCGGGGAGCTCTGGGTGCCAGTGGTGGTAGGTTTGTGGAGGCCAACCCCAGCCCT
GATGCCAGCCAGCACTCTAGTTTCTTCATCGAGAGCCCCAAGAGTTCCATGAAAACTAACAACCCTTTGA
AGCTCCGAGCACTTAAAGTCAACTTCATGGAGGGTGACCCCAGTCCACTCCTCCCCGTTCTAGGGATGTA
CCATGACCCTCTCAGGAACCGGGGGAGTGCTGCGGCTGCTGTCGCTGGACTGGAGTGTGCCACGCTTTTG
GACAAGGCTGTGCTGAGCCCAGAGTCCTCCATCTACACCACAGCAAGTGCTAAGACACCCCCCCGGTCTC
CTGAGAAACACACAGCAATAGCGTTCAACTTTGAGGCGGGTGTCCACCAGTACATTGACGCAGACACAGA
TGATGAGGGACAGCTGCTCTACAGTGTGGACTCCAGCCCCCCCAAAAGCCTCCCTGGGAGCACCAGTCCG
AAGTTCAGCACGGGGACAAGATCGGAGAAAAACCACTTTGAAAGCTCCCCTTTACCCACCTCCCCTAAGT
TCTTAAGGCAGAACTGTATTTACTCCACAGAAGCATTGACTGGAAAAGGCCCCAGTGGTCAGGAAAAGTG
CAAACTTGAGAACCACATCTCCCCTGACGTCCGTGTGTTGCCAGGGGGAGGAGCCCATGGAAGCACACGA
GATCAGAGCATCGAATTCACGCGTGGTACCTCTAGAGTCGACGGCAAACCAATCCCAAACCCACTGCTGG
GCCTGGATTAAGGATCCGCGGCCGCTTCCCTTTAGTGAGGGTTAATGCTTCGAGCAGACATGATAAGATA
CATTGATGAGTTTGGACAAACCACAACTAGAATGCAGTGAAAAAAATGCTTTATTTGTGAAATTTGTGAT
GCTATTGCTTTATTTGTAACCATTATAAGCTGCAATAAACAAGTTAACAACAACAATTGCATTCATTTTA
TGTTTCAGGTTCAGGGGGAGATGTGGGAGGTTTTTTAAAGCAAGTAAAACCTCTACAAATGTGGTAAAAT
CCGATAAGGATCGATCCGGGCTGGCGTAATAGCGAAGAGGCCCGCACCGATCGCCCTTCCCAACAGTTGC
GCAGCCTGAATGGCGAATGG
[124 nt withheld, positions 3591-3714]
C
[91 nt withheld, positions 3716-3806]
A
[49 nt withheld, positions 3808-3856]
CCTTTGACGTTGGAGTCCACGTTCTTT
[37 nt withheld, positions 3884-3920]
ACCCTATCTCGGTCTATTCTTTTGATTTATAAGGGATTTTGCCGATTTCGGCCTATTGGTTAAAAAATGA
GCTGATTTAACAAAAATTTAACGCGAATTTTAACAAAATATTAACGCTTACAATTTCCTGATGCGGTATT
TTCTCCTTACGCATCTGTGCGGTATTTCACACCGCATACGCGGATCTGCGCAGCACCATGGCCTGAAATA
ACCTCTGAAAGAGGAACTTGGTTAGGTACCTTCTGAGGCGGAAAGAACCAGCTGTGGAATGTGTGTCAGT
TAGGGTGTGGAAAGTCCCCAGGCTCCCCAGCAGGCAGAAGTATGCAAAGCATGCATCTCAATTAGTCAGC
AACCAGGTGTGGAAAGTCCCCAGGCTCCCCAGCAGGCAGAAGTATGCAAAGCATGCATCTCAATTAGTCA
GCAACCATAGTCCCGCCCCTAACTCCGCCCATCCCGCCCCTAACTCCGCCCAGTTCCGCCCATTCTCCGC
CCCATGGCTGACTAATTTTTTTTATTTATGCAGAGGCCGAGGCCGCCTCGGCCTCTGAGCTATTCCAGAA
GTAGTGAGGAGGCTTTTTTGGAGGCCTAGGCTTTTGCAAAAAGCTTGATTCTTCTGACACAACAGTCTCG
AACTTAAGGCTAGAGCCACCATGATTGAACAAGATGGATTGCACGCAGGTTCTCCGGCCGCTTGGGTGGA
GAGGCTATTCGGCTATGACTGGGCACAACAGACAATCGGCTGCTCTGATGCCGCCGTGTTCCGGCTGTCA
GCGCAGGGGCGCCCGGTTCTTTTTGTCAAGACCGACCTGTCCGGTGCCCTGAATGAACTGCAGGACGAGG
CAGCGCGGCTATCGTGGCTGGCCACGACGGGCGTTCCTTGCGCAGCTGTGCTCGACGTTGTCACTGAAGC
GGGAAGGGACTGGCTGCTATTGGGCGAAGTGCCGGGGCAGGATCTCCTGTCATCTCACCTTGCTCCTGCC
GAGAAAGTATCCATCATGGCTGATGCAATGCGGCGGCTGCATACGCTTGATCCGGCTACCTGCCCATTCG
ACCACCAAGCGAAACATCGCATCGAGCGAGCACGTACTCGGATGGAAGCCGGTCTTGTCGATCAGGATGA
TCTGGACGAAGAGCATCAGGGGCTCGCGCCAGCCGAACTGTTCGCCAGGCTCAAGGCGCGCATGCCCGAC
GGCGAGGATCTCGTCGTGACCCATGGCGATGCCTGCTTGCCGAATATCATGGTGGAAAATGGCCGCTTTT
CTGGATTCATCGACTGTGGCCGGCTGGGTGTGGCGGACCGCTATCAGGACATAGCGTTGGCTACCCGTGA
TATTGCTGAAGAGCTTGGCGGCGAATGGGCTGACCGCTTCCTCGTGCTTTACGGTATCGCCGCTCCCGAT
TCGCAGCGCATCGCCTTCTATCGCCTTCTTGACGAGTTCTTCTGAGCGGGACTCTGGGGTTCGAAATGAC
CGACCAAGCGACGCCCAACCTGCCATCACGATGGCCGCAATAAAATATCTTTATTTTCATTACATCTGTG
TGTTGGTTTTTTGTGTGAATCGATAGCGATAAGGATCCGCGTATGGTGCACTCTCAGTACAATCTGCTCT
GATGCCGCATAGTTAAGCCAGCCCCGACACCCGCCAACACCCGCTGACGCGCCCTGACGGGCTTGTCTGC
TCCCGGCATCCGCTTACAGACAAGCTGTGACCGTCTCCGGGAGCTGCATGTGTCAGAGGTTTTCACCGTC
ATCACCGAAACGCGCGAGACGAAAGGGCCTCGTGATACGCCTATTTTTATAGGTTAATGTCATGATAATA
ATGGTTTCTTAGACGTCAGGTGGCACTTTTCGGGGAAATGTGCGCGGAACCCCTATTTGTTTATTTTTCT
AAATACATTCAAATATGTATCCGCTCATGAGACAATAACCCTGATAAATGCTTCAATAATATTGAAAAAG
GAAGAGTATGAGTATTCAACATTTCCGTGTCGCCCTTATTCCCTTTTTTGCGGCATTTTGCCTTCCTGTT
TTTGCTCACCCAGAAACGCTGGTGAAAGTAAAAGATGCTGAAGATCAGTTGGGTGCACGAGTGGGTTACA
TCGAACTGGATCTCAACAGCGGTAAGATCCTTGAGAGTTTTCGCCCCGAAGAACGTTTTCCAATGATGAG
CACTTTTAAAGTTCTGCTATGTGGCGCGGTATTATCCCGTATTGACGCCGGGCAAGAGCAACTCGGTCGC
CGCATACACTATTCTCAGAATGACTTGGTTGAGTACTCACCAGTCACAGAAAAGCATCTTACGGATGGCA
TGACAGTAAGAGAATTATGCAGTGCTGCCATAACCATGAGTGATAACACTGCGGCCAACTTACTTCTGAC
AACGATCGGAGGACCGAAGGAGCTAACCGCTTTTTTGCACAACATGGGGGATCATGTAACTCGCCTTGAT
CGTTGGGAACCGGAGCTGAATGAAGCCATACCAAACGACGAGCGTGACACCACGATGCCTGTAGCAATGG
CAACAACGTTGCGCAAACTATTAACTGGCGAACTACTTACTCTAGCTTCCCGGCAACAATTAATAGACTG
GATGGAGGCGGATAAAGTTGCAGGACCACTTCTGCGCTCGGCCCTTCCGGCTGGCTGGTTTATTGCTGAT
AAATCTGGAGCCGGTGAGCGTGGGTCTCGCGGTATCATTGCAGCACTGGGGCCAGATGGTAAGCCCTCCC
GTATCGTAGTTATCTACACGACGGGGAGTCAGGCAACTATGGATGAACGAAATAGACAGATCGCTGAGAT
AGGTGCCTCACTGATTAAGCATTGGTAACTGTCAGACCAAGTTTACTCATATATACTTTAGATTGATTTA
AAACTTCATTTTTAATTTAAAAGGATCTAGGTGAAGATCCTTTTTGATAATCTCATGACCAAAATCCCTT
AACGTGAGTTTTCGTTCCACTGAGCGTCAGACCCCGTAGAAAAGATCAAAGGATCTTCTTGAGATCCTTT
TTTTCTGCGCGTAATCTGCTGCTTGCAAACAAAAAAACCACCGCTACCAGCGGTGGTTTGTTTGCCGGAT
CAAGAGCTACCAACTCTTTTTCCGAAGGTAACTGGCTTCAGCAGAGCGCAGATACCAAATACTGTTCTTC
TAGTGTAGCCGTAGTTAGGCCACCACTTCAAGAACTCTGTAGCACCGCCTACATACCTCGCTCTGCTAAT
CCTGTTACCAGTGGCTGCTGCCAGTGGCGATAAGTCGTGTCTTACCGGGTTGGACTCAAGACGATAGTTA
CCGGATAAGGCGCAGCGGTCGGGCTGAACGGGGGGTTCGTGCACACAGCCCAGCTTGGAGCGAACGACCT
ACACCGAACTGAGATACCTACAGCGTGAGCTATGAGAAAGCGCCACGCTTCCCGAAGGGAGAAAGGCGGA
CAGGTATCCGGTAAGCGGCAGGGTCGGAACAGGAGAGCGCACGAGGGAGCTTCCAGGGGGAAACGCCTGG
TATCTTTATAGTCCTGTCGGGTTTCGCCACCTCTGACTTGAGCGTCGATTTTTGTGATGCTCGTCAGGGG
GGCGGAGCCTATGGAAAAACGCCAGCAACGCGGCCTTTTTACGGTTCCTGGCCTTTTGCTGGCCTTTTGC
TCACATGGCTCGACAGATCTTCAATATTGGCCATTAGCCATATTATTCATTGGTTATATAGCATAAATCA
ATATTGGCTATTGGCCATTGCATACGTTGTATCTATATCATAATATGTACATTTATATTGGCTCATGTCC
AATATGACCGCCATGTTGGCATTGATTATTGACTAGTTATTAATAGTAATCAATTACGGGGTCATTAGTT
CATAGCCCATATATGGAGTTCCGCGTTACATAACTTACGGTAAATGGCCCGCCTGGCTGACCGCCCAACG
ACCCCCGCCCATTGACGTCAATAATGACGTATGTTCCCATAGTAACGCCAATAGGGACTTTCCATTGACG
TCAATGGGTGGAGTATTTACGGTAAACTGCCCACTTGGCAGTACATCAAGTGTATCATATGCCAAGTCCG
CCCCCTATTGACGTCAATGACGGTAAATGGCCCGCCTGGCATTATGCCCAGTACATGACCTTACGGGACT
TTCCTACTTGGCAGTACATCTACGTATTAGTCATCGCTATTACCATG
